Addgene plasmid #166105: HCP3
Purpose: This plasmid encodes a Cas9 protein as well as a sgRNA that targets Msn2, which will create a double strand break and allow C-terminus tagging via homologous recombination
Depositing lab: Matthias Heinemann. Depositing organization: University of Groningen.
Backbone
  Vector backbone: pYTK103
  Vector type: Yeast Expression, CRISPR
  Selectable markers: Hygromycin
Growth in bacteria
  Bacterial resistance: Kanamycin, 50 μg/mL
  Growth temperature: 37°C
  Growth strain: DH5alpha
  Copy number: High Copy
Gene/Insert
  Gene/Insert name: Msn2-sgRNA#27
  gRNA/shRNA sequence: ATCAAGACTCATAAAAAACA
  Species: S. cerevisiae (budding yeast)
  Entrez Gene: MSN2 (a.k.a. YMR037C)
  Cloning method: Gateway Cloning
Terms and licenses: Academic/Nonprofit Terms; Industry Terms: Not Available to Industry
How to cite: HCP3 was a gift from Matthias Heinemann (Addgene plasmid # 166105 ; http://n2t.net/addgene:166105 ; RRID:Addgene_166105)
