[The description below was written by a language model from this plasmid's Addgene catalogue record and pLannotate feature annotations shown in this document.]
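Description:
HCP3 is an all-in-one yeast CRISPR plasmid of about 9.6 kb, built on the pYTK103 backbone, that delivers both Cas9 and a single guide RNA directed against the Saccharomyces cerevisiae MSN2 gene (YMR037C). In E. coli it replicates from a high-copy ColE1/pUC-type origin and is selected with kanamycin through an aph(3')-Ia KanR cassette. A short annotated fragment of an RSF origin is also present but is unlikely to be a functional replicon. In yeast the plasmid is maintained as a low-copy, stably segregating episome through a CEN6/ARS element and is selected with hygromycin via the hphMX6 marker, which ends in the Ashbya gossypii TEF terminator.

The payload consists of two expression units. The Streptococcus pyogenes Cas9 coding sequence is followed by two tandem SV40 nuclear localization signals at its C-terminus and terminated by a PGK1 terminator fragment. The promoter driving Cas9 is not annotated in the feature table and is not stated in the record. Downstream, a tRNA element precedes the S. pyogenes guide RNA scaffold, with the gap between them presumably holding the MSN2-specific spacer. This arrangement is typical of yeast designs in which a tRNA provides RNA polymerase III transcription and is processed away to release the mature guide.

According to the deposit record, the guide (designated Msn2-sgRNA#27) directs Cas9 to make a double-strand break in MSN2, so that a co-supplied repair template can be integrated by homologous recombination to add a C-terminal tag to the endogenous Msn2 protein. The repair template and the identity of the tag are not part of this plasmid.
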