Features (pLannotate 1.2.2; 12 found; start..end, strand, type, name):
     48..99      +  rep_origin     RSF ori (fragment): Plasmids containing the RSF 1030 origin of replication can be propagated in E. coli cells that contain additional plasmids with compatible origins.
    862..4965    +  CDS            cas9: CAS9_STRP1 - Also known as csn1 From Streptococcus pyogenes serotype M1.
   4978..4998    +  CDS            SV40 NLS: nuclear localization signal of SV40 (simian virus 40) large T antigen
   5002..5022    +  CDS            SV40 NLS: nuclear localization signal of SV40 (simian virus 40) large T antigen
   5041..5265    +  terminator     PGK1 terminator (fragment): S. cerevisae PGK1; transcription terminator for 3-phosphoglycerate kinase gene
   5398..5488    +  ncRNA          tRNA: Accession: RF00005 - tRNA
   5582..5657    +  misc_RNA       gRNA scaffold: guide RNA scaffold for the Streptococcus pyogenes CRISPR/Cas9 system
   5894..7468    +  gene           hphMX6: yeast selectable marker conferring hygromycin resistance
   7271..7468    +  terminator     TEF terminator: Ashbya gossypii TEF terminator
   7473..7976    +  misc_feature   CEN/ARS: S. cerevisiae CEN6 centromere fused to an autonomously replicating sequence
   8020..8835    -  CDS            KanR: aminoglycoside phosphotransferase; aph(3')-Ia; confers resistance to kanamycin in bacteria or G418 (Geneticin®) in eukaryotes
   9060..9648    +  rep_origin     ori: high-copy-number ColE1/pMB1/pBR322/pUC origin of replication
>Addgene plasmid #166105 | HCP3 | addgene full sequence | sequence record 330319 | Addgene NGS Result
AACGCCAGCAACGCGGCCTTTTTACGGTTCCTGGCCTTTTGCTGGCCTTTTGCTCACATGTTCTTTCCTG
CGTTATCCCCTGATTCTGTGGATAACCGTGCGGCCGCCCCTGAATTCGCATCTAGACTGAACTGGCCGAT
AATTGCAGACGAACGGTGAGTAAGGAAAGAGTGAGGAACTATCGCATACCTGCATTTAAAGATGCCGATT
TGGGCGCGAATCCTTTATTTTGGCTTCACCCTCATACTATTATCAGGGCCAGAAAAAGGAAGTGTTTCCC
TCCTTCTTGAATTGATGTTACCCTCATAAAGCACGTGGCCTCTTATCGAGAAAGAAATTACCGTCGCTCG
TGATTTGTTTGCAAAAAGAACAAAACTGAAAAAACCCAGACACGCTCGACTTCCTGTCATCCTATTGATT
GCAGCTTCCAATTTCGTCACACAACAAGGTCCTAGCGACGGCTCACAGGTTTTGTAACAAGCAATCGAAG
GTTCTGGAATGGCGGGAAAGGGTTTAGTACCACATGCTATGATGCCCACTGTGATCTCCAGAGCAAAGTT
CGTTCGATCGTACTGTTACTCTCTCTCTTTCAAACAGAATTGTCCGAATCGTGTGACAACAACAGCCTGT
TCTCACACACTCTTTTCTTCTAACCAAGGGGGTGGTTTAGTTTAGTAGAACCTCGTGAAACTTACATTTA
CATATATATAAACTTGCATAAATTGGTCAATGCAAGAAATACATATTTGGTCTTTTCTAATTCGTAGTTT
TTCAAGTTCTTAGATGCTTTCTTTTTCTCTTTTTTACAGATCATCAAGGAAGTAATTATCTACTTTTTAC
AACAAATATAAAACAAGATCTATGGACAAGAAGTATTCTATCGGACTGGATATCGGGACTAATAGCGTCG
GGTGGGCCGTGATCACTGACGAGTACAAGGTGCCCTCTAAGAAGTTCAAGGTGCTCGGGAACACCGACCG
GCATTCCATCAAGAAAAATCTGATCGGAGCTCTCCTCTTTGATTCAGGGGAAACCGCTGAAGCAACCCGC
CTCAAGCGGACTGCTAGACGGCGGTACACCAGGAGGAAGAACCGGATTTGTTACCTTCAAGAGATATTCT
CCAACGAAATGGCAAAGGTCGACGACAGCTTCTTCCATAGGCTGGAAGAATCATTCCTCGTGGAAGAGGA
TAAGAAGCATGAACGGCATCCCATCTTCGGTAATATCGTCGACGAGGTGGCCTATCACGAGAAATACCCA
ACCATCTACCATCTTCGCAAAAAGCTGGTGGACTCAACCGACAAGGCAGACCTCCGGCTTATCTACCTGG
CCCTGGCCCACATGATCAAGTTCAGAGGCCACTTCCTGATCGAGGGCGACCTCAATCCTGACAATAGCGA
TGTGGATAAACTGTTCATCCAGCTGGTGCAGACTTACAACCAGCTCTTTGAAGAGAACCCCATCAATGCA
AGCGGAGTCGATGCCAAGGCCATTCTGTCAGCCCGGCTGTCAAAGAGCCGCAGACTTGAGAATCTTATCG
CTCAGCTGCCGGGTGAAAAGAAAAATGGACTGTTCGGGAACCTGATTGCTCTTTCACTTGGGCTGACTCC
CAATTTCAAGTCTAATTTCGACCTGGCAGAGGATGCCAAGCTGCAACTGTCCAAGGACACCTATGATGAC
GATCTCGACAACCTCCTGGCCCAGATCGGTGACCAATACGCCGACCTTTTCCTTGCTGCTAAGAATCTTT
CTGACGCCATCCTGCTGTCTGACATTCTCCGCGTGAACACTGAAATCACCAAGGCCCCTCTTTCAGCTTC
AATGATTAAGCGGTATGATGAGCACCACCAGGACCTGACCCTGCTTAAGGCACTCGTCCGGCAGCAGCTT
CCGGAGAAGTACAAGGAAATCTTCTTTGACCAGTCAAAGAATGGATACGCCGGCTACATCGACGGAGGTG
CCTCCCAAGAGGAATTTTATAAGTTTATCAAACCTATCCTTGAGAAGATGGACGGCACCGAAGAGCTCCT
CGTGAAACTGAATCGGGAGGATCTGCTGCGGAAGCAGCGCACTTTCGACAATGGGAGCATTCCCCACCAG
ATCCATCTTGGGGAGCTTCACGCCATCCTTCGGCGCCAAGAGGACTTCTACCCCTTTCTTAAGGACAACA
GGGAGAAGATTGAGAAAATTCTCACTTTCCGCATCCCCTACTACGTGGGACCCCTCGCCAGAGGAAATAG
CCGGTTTGCTTGGATGACCAGAAAGTCAGAAGAAACTATCACTCCCTGGAACTTCGAAGAGGTGGTGGAC
AAGGGAGCCAGCGCTCAGTCATTCATCGAACGGATGACTAACTTCGATAAGAACCTCCCCAATGAGAAGG
TCCTGCCGAAACATTCCCTGCTCTACGAGTACTTTACCGTGTACAACGAGCTGACCAAGGTGAAATATGT
CACCGAAGGGATGAGGAAGCCCGCATTCCTGTCAGGCGAACAAAAGAAGGCAATTGTGGACCTTCTGTTC
AAGACCAATAGAAAGGTGACCGTGAAGCAGCTGAAGGAGGACTATTTCAAGAAAATTGAATGCTTCGACT
CTGTGGAGATTAGCGGGGTCGAAGATCGGTTCAACGCAAGCCTGGGTACTTACCATGATCTGCTTAAGAT
CATCAAGGACAAGGATTTTCTGGACAATGAGGAGAACGAGGACATCCTTGAGGACATTGTCCTGACTCTC
ACTCTGTTCGAGGACCGGGAAATGATCGAGGAGAGGCTTAAGACCTACGCCCATCTGTTCGACGATAAAG
TGATGAAGCAACTTAAACGGAGAAGATATACCGGATGGGGACGCCTTAGCCGCAAACTCATCAACGGAAT
CCGGGACAAACAGAGCGGAAAGACCATTCTTGATTTCCTTAAGAGCGACGGATTCGCTAATCGCAACTTC
ATGCAACTTATCCATGATGATTCCCTGACCTTTAAGGAGGACATCCAGAAGGCCCAAGTGTCTGGACAAG
GTGACTCACTGCACGAGCATATCGCAAATCTGGCTGGTTCACCCGCTATTAAGAAGGGTATTCTCCAGAC
CGTGAAAGTCGTGGACGAGCTGGTCAAGGTGATGGGTCGCCATAAACCAGAGAACATTGTCATCGAGATG
GCCAGGGAAAACCAGACTACCCAGAAGGGACAGAAGAACAGCAGGGAGCGGATGAAAAGAATTGAGGAAG
GGATTAAGGAGCTCGGGTCACAGATCCTTAAAGAGCACCCGGTGGAAAACACCCAGCTTCAGAATGAGAA
GCTCTATCTGTACTACCTTCAAAATGGACGCGATATGTATGTGGACCAAGAGCTTGATATCAACAGGCTC
TCAGACTACGACGTGGACCATATCGTCCCTCAGAGCTTCCTCAAAGACGACTCAATTGACAATAAGGTGC
TGACTCGCTCAGACAAGAACCGGGGAAAGTCAGATAACGTGCCCTCAGAGGAAGTCGTGAAAAAGATGAA
GAACTATTGGCGCCAGCTTCTGAACGCAAAGCTGATCACTCAGCGGAAGTTCGACAATCTCACTAAGGCT
GAGAGGGGCGGACTGAGCGAACTGGACAAAGCAGGATTCATTAAACGGCAACTTGTGGAGACTCGGCAGA
TTACTAAACATGTCGCCCAAATCCTTGACTCACGCATGAATACCAAGTACGACGAAAACGACAAACTTAT
CCGCGAGGTGAAGGTGATTACCCTGAAGTCCAAGCTGGTCAGCGATTTCAGAAAGGACTTTCAATTCTAC
AAAGTGCGGGAGATCAATAACTATCATCATGCTCATGACGCATATCTGAATGCCGTGGTGGGAACCGCCC
TGATCAAGAAGTACCCAAAGCTGGAAAGCGAGTTCGTGTACGGAGACTACAAGGTCTACGACGTGCGCAA
GATGATTGCCAAATCTGAGCAGGAGATCGGAAAGGCCACCGCAAAGTACTTCTTCTACAGCAACATCATG
AATTTCTTCAAGACCGAAATCACCCTTGCAAACGGTGAGATCCGGAAGAGGCCGCTCATCGAGACTAATG
GGGAGACTGGCGAAATCGTGTGGGACAAGGGCAGAGATTTCGCTACCGTGCGCAAAGTGCTTTCTATGCC
TCAAGTGAACATCGTGAAGAAAACCGAGGTGCAAACCGGAGGCTTTTCTAAGGAATCAATCCTCCCCAAG
CGCAACTCCGACAAGCTCATTGCAAGGAAGAAGGATTGGGACCCTAAGAAGTACGGCGGATTCGATTCAC
CAACTGTGGCTTATTCTGTCCTGGTCGTGGCTAAGGTGGAAAAAGGAAAGTCTAAGAAGCTCAAGAGCGT
GAAGGAACTGCTGGGTATCACCATTATGGAGCGCAGCTCCTTCGAGAAGAACCCAATTGACTTTCTCGAA
GCCAAAGGTTACAAGGAAGTCAAGAAGGACCTTATCATCAAGCTCCCAAAGTATAGCCTGTTCGAACTGG
AGAATGGGCGGAAGCGGATGCTCGCCTCCGCTGGCGAACTTCAGAAGGGTAATGAGCTGGCTCTCCCCTC
CAAGTACGTGAATTTCCTCTACCTTGCAAGCCATTACGAGAAGCTGAAGGGGAGCCCCGAGGACAACGAG
CAAAAGCAACTGTTTGTGGAGCAGCATAAGCATTATCTGGACGAGATCATTGAGCAGATTTCCGAGTTTT
CTAAACGCGTCATTCTCGCTGATGCCAACCTCGATAAAGTCCTTAGCGCATACAATAAGCACAGAGACAA
ACCAATTCGGGAGCAGGCTGAGAATATCATCCACCTGTTCACCCTCACCAATCTTGGTGCCCCTGCCGCA
TTCAAGTACTTCGACACCACCATCGACCGGAAACGCTATACCTCCACCAAAGAAGTGCTGGACGCCACCC
TCATCCACCAGAGCATCACCGGACTTTACGAAACTCGGATTGACCTCTCACAGCTCGGAGGGGATGAGGG
AGCTGATCCAAAAAAGAAGAGAAAGGTAGATCCAAAAAAGAAGAGAAAGGTATAAGGATCCTAACTCGAG
ATTGAATTGAATTGAAATCGATAGATCAATTTTTTTCTTTTCTCTTTCCCCATCCTTTACGCTAAAATAA
TAGTTTATTTTATTTTTTGAATATTTTTTATTTATATACGTATATATAGACTATTATTTATCTTTTAATG
ATTATTAAGATTTTTATTAAAAAAAAATTCGCTCCTCTTTTAATGCCTTTATGCAGTTTTTTTTTCCCAT
TCGATATTTCTATGTGCTGCCAAACCAGATGTCAACACAGCTACAACGATGTGCTTCAGTATTACATTTT
TTGCCTTCAACGCCTTGATTGTTCTATTTTTGCTAATAATAAATCTATTTCATCGGACTAAAAGTCCATT
AGTTGTAAGCGGATTTAGCTCAGTTGGGAGAGCGCCAGACTGAAGAAAAACTTCGGTCAAGTCATCTGGA
GGTCCTGTGTTCGATCCACAGAATTCGCAGATGGCCGGCATGGTCCCAGCCTCCTCGCTGGCGCCGGCTG
GGCAACACCTTCGGGTGGCGAATGGGACTTTATCAAGACTCATAAAAAACAGTTTTAGAGCTAGAAATAG
CAAGTTAAAATAAGGCTAGTCCGTTATCAACTTGAAAAAGTGGCACCGAGTCGGTGCTTTTTTTATTTTT
TGTCACTATTGTTATGTAAAATGCCACCTCTGACAGTATGGAACGCAAACTTCTGTCTAGTGGATAGCTG
GATGCACACACTGGCTTAAGATGACAACGACTAGAGATCTATGTGAGGATCCTAACTCGAGATCGAGCTG
AGCAGTTACAGAGATGTTACGAACCACTAGTGCACTGCAGTACAGTTTAGCTTGCCTCGTCCCCGCCGGG
TCACCCGGCCAGCGACATGGAGGCCCAGAATACCCTCCTTGACAGTCTTGACGTGCGCAGCTCAGGGGCA
TGATGTGACTGTCGCCCGTACATTTAGCCCATACATCCCCATGTATAATCATTTGCATCCATACATTTTG
ATGGCCGCACGGCGCGAAGCAAAAATTACGGCTCCTCGCTCCAGACCTGCGAGCAGGGAAACGCTCCCCT
CACAGACGCGTTGAATTGTCCCCACGCCGCGCCCCTGTAGAGAAATATAAAAGGTTAGGATTTGCCACTG
AGGTTCTTCTTTCATATACTTCCTTTTAAAATCTTGCTAGGATACAGTTCTCACATCACATCCGAACATA
AACAAAAATGGGTAAAAAGCCTGAACTCACCGCGACGTCTGTCGAGAAGTTTCTGATCGAAAAGTTCGAC
AGCGTGTCCGACCTGATGCAGCTCTCGGAGGGCGAAGAATCTCGTGCTTTCAGCTTCGATGTAGGAGGGC
GTGGATATGTCCTGCGGGTAAATAGCTGCGCCGATGGTTTCTACAAAGATCGTTATGTTTATCGGCACTT
TGCATCGGCCGCGCTCCCGATTCCGGAAGTGCTTGACATTGGGGAATTTAGCGAGAGCCTGACCTATTGC
ATCTCCCGCCGTGCACAGGGTGTCACGTTGCAAGACCTGCCTGAAACCGAACTGCCCGCTGTTCTGCAAC
CGGTCGCGGAGGCCATGGATGCGATCGCTGCGGCCGATCTTAGCCAGACGAGCGGGTTCGGCCCATTCGG
ACCGCAAGGAATCGGTCAATACACTACATGGCGTGATTTCATATGCGCGATTGCTGATCCCCATGTGTAT
CACTGGCAAACTGTGATGGACGACACCGTCAGTGCGTCCGTCGCGCAGGCTCTCGATGAGCTGATGCTTT
GGGCCGAGGACTGCCCCGAAGTCCGGCACCTCGTGCACGCGGATTTCGGCTCCAACAATGTCCTGACGGA
CAATGGCCGCATAACAGCGGTCATTGACTGGAGCGAGGCGATGTTCGGGGATTCCCAATACGAGGTCGCC
AACATCTTCTTCTGGAGGCCGTGGTTGGCTTGTATGGAGCAGCAGACGCGCTACTTCGAGCGGAGGCATC
CGGAGCTTGCAGGATCGCCGCGGCTCCGGGCGTATATGCTCCGCATTGGTCTTGACCAACTCTATCAGAG
CTTGGTTGACGGCAATTTCGATGATGCAGCTTGGGCGCAGGGTCGATGCGACGCAATCGTCCGATCCGGA
GCCGGGACTGTCGGGCGTACACAAATCGCCCGCAGAAGCGCGGCCGTCTGGACCGATGGCTGTGTAGAAG
TACTCGCCGATAGTGGAAACCGACGCCCCAGCACTCGTCCGAGGGCAAAGGAATAAAGTAACTGACAATA
AAAAGATTCTTGTTTTCAAGAACTTGTCATTTGTATAGTTTTTTTATATTGTAGTTGTTCTATTTTAATC
AAATGTTAGCGTGATTTATATTTTTTTTCGCCTCGACATCATCTGCCCAGATGCGAAGTTAAGTGCGCAG
AAAGTAATATCATGCGTCAATCGTATGTGAATGCTGGTCGCTATACTGGAGTATCACGTGCTATAAAAAT
AATTATAATTTAAATTTTTTAATATAAATATATAAATTAAAAATAGAAAGTAAAAAAAGAAATTAAAGAA
AAAATAGTTTTTGTTTTCCGAAGATGTAAAAGACTCTAGGGGGATCGCCAACAAATACTACCTTTTATCT
TGCTCTTCCTGCTCTCAGGTATTAATGCCGAATTGTTTCATCTTGTCTGTGTAGAAAACCACACACGAAA
ATCCTGTGATTTTACATTTTACTTATCGTTAATCGAATGTATATCTATTTAATCTGCTTTTCTTGTCTAA
TAAATATATATGTAAAGTACGCTTTTTGTTGAAATTTTTTAAACCTTTGTTTATTTTTTTTTCTTCATTC
CGTAACTCTTCTACCTTCTTTATTTACTTTCTAAAATCCAAATACAAAACATAAAAATAAATAAACACAG
AGTAAATTCCCAAATTATTCCATCATTAAAAGATACGAGGCGCGTGTAAGTTACAGGCAAGCGATCCGTC
CCGAGCGGCCGCGTGTTACAACCAATTAACCAATTCTGATTAGAAAAACTCATCGAGCATCAAATGAAAC
TGCAATTTATTCATATCAGGATTATCAATACCATATTTTTGAAAAAGCCGTTTCTGTAATGAAGGAGAAA
ACTCACCGAGGCAGTTCCATAGGATGGCAAGATCCTGGTATCGGTCTGCGATTCCGACTCGTCCAACATC
AATACAACCTATTAATTTCCCCTCGTCAAAAATAAGGTTATCAAGTGAGAAATCACCATGAGTGACGACT
GAATCCGGTGAGAATGGCAAAAGCTTATGCATTTCTTTCCAGACTTGTTCAACAGGCCAGCCATTACGCT
CGTCATCAAAATCACTCGCATCAACCAAACCGTTATTCATTCGTGATTGCGCCTGAGCGAGGCGAAATAC
GCGATCGCTGTTAAAAGGACAATTACAAACAGGAATCGAATGCAACCGGCGCAGGAACACTGCCAGCGCA
TCAACAATATTTTCACCTGAATCAGGATATTCTTCTAATACCTGGAATGCTGTTTTCCCGGGGATCGCAG
TGGTGAGTAACCATGCATCATCAGGAGTACGGATAAAATGCTTGATGGTCGGAAGAGGCATAAATTCCGT
CAGCCAGTTTAGTCTGACCATCTCATCTGTAACATCATTGGCAACGCTACCTTTGCCATGTTTCAGAAAC
AACTCTGGCGCATCGGGCTTCCCATACAATCGATAGATTGTCGCACCTGATTGCCCGACATTATCGCGAG
CCCATTTATACCCATATAAATCAGCATCCATGTTGGAATTTAATCGCGGCCTGGAGCAAGACGTTTCCCG
TTGAATATGGCTCATAACACCCCTTGTATTACTGTTTATGTAAGCAGACAGTTTTATTGTTCATGATGAT
ATATTTTTATCTTGTGCAATGTAACATCAGAGATTTTGAGACACAACGTGGCTTTGTTGAATAAATCGAA
CTTTTGCTGAGTTGAAGGATCAGTCATGACCAAAATCCCTTAACGTGAGTTTTCGTTCCACTGAGCGTCA
GACCCCGTAGAAAAGATCAAAGGATCTTCTTGAGATCCTTTTTTTCTGCGCGTAATCTGCTGCTTGCAAA
CAAAAAAACCACCGCTACCAGCGGTGGTTTGTTTGCCGGATCAAGAGCTACCAACTCTTTTTCCGAAGGT
AACTGGCTTCAGCAGAGCGCAGATACCAAATACTGTTCTTCTAGTGTAGCCGTAGTTAGGCCACCACTTC
AAGAACTCTGTAGCACCGCCTACATACCTCGCTCTGCTAATCCTGTTACCAGTGGCTGCTGCCAGTGGCG
ATAAGTCGTGTCTTACCGGGTTGGACTCAAGACGATAGTTACCGGATAAGGCGCAGCGGTCGGGCTGAAC
GGGGGGTTCGTGCACACAGCCCAGCTTGGAGCGAACGACCTACACCGAACTGAGATACCTACAGCGTGAG
CTATGAGAAAGCGCCACGCTTCCCGAAGGGAGAAAGGCGGACAGGTATCCGGTAAGCGGCAGGGTCGGAA
CAGGAGAGCGCACGAGGGAGCTTCCAGGGGGAAACGCCTGGTATCTTTATAGTCCTGTCGGGTTTCGCCA
CCTCTGACTTGAGCGTCGATTTTTGTGATGCTCGTCAGGGGGGCGGAGCCTATGGAAA
