>Addgene plasmid #166105 | HCP3 | depositor partial sequence | sequence record 322558 | Streptococcus pyogenes Cas9 endonuclease
GACAAGAAGTATTCTATCGGACTGGATATCGGGACTAATAGCGTCGGGTGGGCCGTGATCACTGACGAGT
ACAAGGTGCCCTCTAAGAAGTTCAAGGTGCTCGGGAACACCGACCGGCATTCCATCAAGAAAAATCTGAT
CGGAGCTCTCCTCTTTGATTCAGGGGAAACCGCTGAAGCAACCCGCCTCAAGCGGACTGCTAGACGGCGG
TACACCAGGAGGAAGAACCGGATTTGTTACCTTCAAGAGATATTCTCCAACGAAATGGCAAAGGTCGACG
ACAGCTTCTTCCATAGGCTGGAAGAATCATTCCTCGTGGAAGAGGATAAGAAGCATGAACGGCATCCCAT
CTTCGGTAATATCGTCGACGAGGTGGCCTATCACGAGAAATACCCAACCATCTACCATCTTCGCAAAAAG
CTGGTGGACTCAACCGACAAGGCAGACCTCCGGCTTATCTACCTGGCCCTGGCCCACATGATCAAGTTCA
GAGGCCACTTCCTGATCGAGGGCGACCTCAATCCTGACAATAGCGATGTGGATAAACTGTTCATCCAGCT
GGTGCAGACTTACAACCAGCTCTTTGAAGAGAACCCCATCAATGCAAGCGGAGTCGATGCCAAGGCCATT
CTGTCAGCCCGGCTGTCAAAGAGCCGCAGACTTGAGAATCTTATCGCTCAGCTGCCGGGTGAAAAGAAAA
ATGGACTGTTCGGGAACCTGATTGCTCTTTCACTTGGGCTGACTCCCAATTTCAAGTCTAATTTCGACCT
GGCAGAGGATGCCAAGCTGCAACTGTCCAAGGACACCTATGATGACGATCTCGACAACCTCCTGGCCCAG
ATCGGTGACCAATACGCCGACCTTTTCCTTGCTGCTAAGAATCTTTCTGACGCCATCCTGCTGTCTGACA
TTCTCCGCGTGAACACTGAAATCACCAAGGCCCCTCTTTCAGCTTCAATGATTAAGCGGTATGATGAGCA
CCACCAGGACCTGACCCTGCTTAAGGCACTCGTCCGGCAGCAGCTTCCGGAGAAGTACAAGGAAATCTTC
TTTGACCAGTCAAAGAATGGATACGCCGGCTACATCGACGGAGGTGCCTCCCAAGAGGAATTTTATAAGT
TTATCAAACCTATCCTTGAGAAGATGGACGGCACCGAAGAGCTCCTCGTGAAACTGAATCGGGAGGATCT
GCTGCGGAAGCAGCGCACTTTCGACAATGGGAGCATTCCCCACCAGATCCATCTTGGGGAGCTTCACGCC
ATCCTTCGGCGCCAAGAGGACTTCTACCCCTTTCTTAAGGACAACAGGGAGAAGATTGAGAAAATTCTCA
CTTTCCGCATCCCCTACTACGTGGGACCCCTCGCCAGAGGAAATAGCCGGTTTGCTTGGATGACCAGAAA
GTCAGAAGAAACTATCACTCCCTGGAACTTCGAAGAGGTGGTGGACAAGGGAGCCAGCGCTCAGTCATTC
ATCGAACGGATGACTAACTTCGATAAGAACCTCCCCAATGAGAAGGTCCTGCCGAAACATTCCCTGCTCT
ACGAGTACTTTACCGTGTACAACGAGCTGACCAAGGTGAAATATGTCACCGAAGGGATGAGGAAGCCCGC
ATTCCTGTCAGGCGAACAAAAGAAGGCAATTGTGGACCTTCTGTTCAAGACCAATAGAAAGGTGACCGTG
AAGCAGCTGAAGGAGGACTATTTCAAGAAAATTGAATGCTTCGACTCTGTGGAGATTAGCGGGGTCGAAG
ATCGGTTCAACGCAAGCCTGGGTACTTACCATGATCTGCTTAAGATCATCAAGGACAAGGATTTTCTGGA
CAATGAGGAGAACGAGGACATCCTTGAGGACATTGTCCTGACTCTCACTCTGTTCGAGGACCGGGAAATG
ATCGAGGAGAGGCTTAAGACCTACGCCCATCTGTTCGACGATAAAGTGATGAAGCAACTTAAACGGAGAA
GATATACCGGATGGGGACGCCTTAGCCGCAAACTCATCAACGGAATCCGGGACAAACAGAGCGGAAAGAC
CATTCTTGATTTCCTTAAGAGCGACGGATTCGCTAATCGCAACTTCATGCAACTTATCCATGATGATTCC
CTGACCTTTAAGGAGGACATCCAGAAGGCCCAAGTGTCTGGACAAGGTGACTCACTGCACGAGCATATCG
CAAATCTGGCTGGTTCACCCGCTATTAAGAAGGGTATTCTCCAGACCGTGAAAGTCGTGGACGAGCTGGT
CAAGGTGATGGGTCGCCATAAACCAGAGAACATTGTCATCGAGATGGCCAGGGAAAACCAGACTACCCAG
AAGGGACAGAAGAACAGCAGGGAGCGGATGAAAAGAATTGAGGAAGGGATTAAGGAGCTCGGGTCACAGA
TCCTTAAAGAGCACCCGGTGGAAAACACCCAGCTTCAGAATGAGAAGCTCTATCTGTACTACCTTCAAAA
TGGACGCGATATGTATGTGGACCAAGAGCTTGATATCAACAGGCTCTCAGACTACGACGTGGACCATATC
GTCCCTCAGAGCTTCCTCAAAGACGACTCAATTGACAATAAGGTGCTGACTCGCTCAGACAAGAACCGGG
GAAAGTCAGATAACGTGCCCTCAGAGGAAGTCGTGAAAAAGATGAAGAACTATTGGCGCCAGCTTCTGAA
CGCAAAGCTGATCACTCAGCGGAAGTTCGACAATCTCACTAAGGCTGAGAGGGGCGGACTGAGCGAACTG
GACAAAGCAGGATTCATTAAACGGCAACTTGTGGAGACTCGGCAGATTACTAAACATGTCGCCCAAATCC
TTGACTCACGCATGAATACCAAGTACGACGAAAACGACAAACTTATCCGCGAGGTGAAGGTGATTACCCT
GAAGTCCAAGCTGGTCAGCGATTTCAGAAAGGACTTTCAATTCTACAAAGTGCGGGAGATCAATAACTAT
CATCATGCTCATGACGCATATCTGAATGCCGTGGTGGGAACCGCCCTGATCAAGAAGTACCCAAAGCTGG
AAAGCGAGTTCGTGTACGGAGACTACAAGGTCTACGACGTGCGCAAGATGATTGCCAAATCTGAGCAGGA
GATCGGAAAGGCCACCGCAAAGTACTTCTTCTACAGCAACATCATGAATTTCTTCAAGACCGAAATCACC
CTTGCAAACGGTGAGATCCGGAAGAGGCCGCTCATCGAGACTAATGGGGAGACTGGCGAAATCGTGTGGG
ACAAGGGCAGAGATTTCGCTACCGTGCGCAAAGTGCTTTCTATGCCTCAAGTGAACATCGTGAAGAAAAC
CGAGGTGCAAACCGGAGGCTTTTCTAAGGAATCAATCCTCCCCAAGCGCAACTCCGACAAGCTCATTGCA
AGGAAGAAGGATTGGGACCCTAAGAAGTACGGCGGATTCGATTCACCAACTGTGGCTTATTCTGTCCTGG
TCGTGGCTAAGGTGGAAAAAGGAAAGTCTAAGAAGCTCAAGAGCGTGAAGGAACTGCTGGGTATCACCAT
TATGGAGCGCAGCTCCTTCGAGAAGAACCCAATTGACTTTCTCGAAGCCAAAGGTTACAAGGAAGTCAAG
AAGGACCTTATCATCAAGCTCCCAAAGTATAGCCTGTTCGAACTGGAGAATGGGCGGAAGCGGATGCTCG
CCTCCGCTGGCGAACTTCAGAAGGGTAATGAGCTGGCTCTCCCCTCCAAGTACGTGAATTTCCTCTACCT
TGCAAGCCATTACGAGAAGCTGAAGGGGAGCCCCGAGGACAACGAGCAAAAGCAACTGTTTGTGGAGCAG
CATAAGCATTATCTGGACGAGATCATTGAGCAGATTTCCGAGTTTTCTAAACGCGTCATTCTCGCTGATG
CCAACCTCGATAAAGTCCTTAGCGCATACAATAAGCACAGAGACAAACCAATTCGGGAGCAGGCTGAGAA
TATCATCCACCTGTTCACCCTCACCAATCTTGGTGCCCCTGCCGCATTCAAGTACTTCGACACCACCATC
GACCGGAAACGCTATACCTCCACCAAAGAAGTGCTGGACGCCACCCTCATCCACCAGAGCATCACCGGAC
TTTACGAAACTCGGATTGACCTCTCACAGCTCGGAGGGGAT
